Addgene plasmid #198145: p2643
Purpose: Epitope tagging of effector protein SseF
Depositing lab: Michael Hensel. Depositing organization: Universitaet Osnabrueck. Publication: Single molecule analyses reveal dynamics of Salmonella translocated effector proteins in host cell endomembranes. Goser V, Sander N, Schulte M, Scharte F, Franzkoch R, Liss V, Psathaki OE, Hensel M. Nat Commun. 2023 Mar 4;14(1):1240. doi: 10.1038/s41467-023-36758-9. PubMed 36870997.
Backbone
  Vector backbone: pWSK29
  Vector type: Bacterial Expression
Growth in bacteria
  Bacterial resistance: Ampicillin, 100 μg/mL
  Growth temperature: 37°C
  Growth strain: NEB Stable
  Copy number: Low Copy
Gene/Insert
  Gene/Insert name: PsseA::sscB sseF::HA
  Species: Salmonella enterica serovar Typhimurium
  Entrez Gene: sseF (a.k.a. STM1404)
  Tag / fusion protein: HA (C terminal on insert)
  Cloning method: Restriction Enzyme; 5′ cloning site Unknown (unknown if destroyed)
Terms and licenses: Academic/Nonprofit Terms; Industry Terms: Not Available to Industry
How to cite: p2643 was a gift from Michael Hensel (Addgene plasmid # 198145 ; http://n2t.net/addgene:198145 ; RRID:Addgene_198145)
