[The description below was written by a language model from this plasmid's Addgene catalogue record and pLannotate feature annotations shown in this document.]
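Description:
p2643 is a low-copy bacterial expression plasmid built on pWSK29, designed to produce an epitope-tagged version of the Salmonella enterica serovar Typhimurium effector protein SseF. Replication relies on the pSC101 origin together with its Rep101 (RepA) initiator protein, which keeps copy number low, and selection is by ampicillin through the bla β-lactamase gene and its native promoter. The backbone also carries an f1 phage origin and a pBluescript-type cloning region with the CAP site, lac promoter and operator, flanking T3 and T7 promoters, and lacZα remnants. Short annotated fragments of a tetracycline efflux gene, lacI, an RSF origin and a Tn903 transposition protein appear to be backbone remnants or partial matches rather than functional units.

The insert is recorded as PsseA::sscB sseF::HA: the sseA promoter drives sscB followed by sseF carrying a C-terminal HA tag. The automated annotation does not label any of these parts, but an unannotated stretch of roughly 1.7 kb between the two halves of the split multiple cloning site is where this cassette presumably sits, interrupting lacZα. From general knowledge, sseA belongs to Salmonella pathogenicity island 2, whose type III secretion system translocates SseF, and SscB serves as the chaperone for SseF, so this arrangement would couple expression to the native virulence programme rather than to an artificial inducer. The stated purpose is epitope tagging of SseF, so that it can be detected through the HA epitope; the associated work examined the dynamics of translocated Salmonella effectors in host cell endomembranes. The restriction sites used for cloning are not recorded.
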