Features (pLannotate 1.2.2; 18 found; start..end, strand, type, name):
    414..542     +  CDS            TRA2_ECOLX (fragment): Protein predicted: Swiss-Prot protein existence level 4. Required for transposition of transposon Tn903. From Escherichia coli.
   1297..2247    -  CDS            Rep101: RepA protein needed for replication with the pSC101 origin; rep101
   2295..2517    -  rep_origin     pSC101 ori: low-copy replication origin that requires the Rep101 protein
   2882..3503    -  CDS            TcR (fragment): tetracycline efflux protein; tet; confers resistance to tetracycline
   3506..3522    -  CDS            lacZα (fragment): LacZα fragment of β-galactosidase; lacZ fragment
   3561..3689    +  rep_origin     RSF ori (fragment): Plasmids containing the RSF 1030 origin of replication can be propagated in E. coli cells that contain additional plasmids with compatible origins.
   3691..3783    +  CDS            lacI (fragment): lac repressor; lacI; The lac repressor binds to the lac operator to inhibit transcription in E. coli. This inhibition can be relieved by adding lactose or isopropyl-β-D-thiogalactopyranoside (IPTG).
   3796..3817    +  protein_bind   CAP binding site: CAP binding activates transcription in the presence of cAMP. E. coli catabolite activator protein
   3832..3862    +  promoter       lac promoter: promoter for the E. coli lac operon
   3870..3886    +  protein_bind   lac operator: The lac repressor binds to the lac operator to inhibit transcription in E. coli. This inhibition can be relieved by adding lactose or isopropyl-β-D-thiogalactopyranoside (IPTG). lac repressor encoded by lacI
   3931..3949    +  promoter       T3 promoter: promoter for bacteriophage T3 RNA polymerase
   3962..3991    +  misc_feature   MCS (fragment): pBluescript multiple cloning site
   5663..5704    +  misc_feature   MCS (fragment): pBluescript multiple cloning site
   5713..5731    -  promoter       T7 promoter: promoter for bacteriophage T7 RNA polymerase
   5739..5894    +  CDS            lacZα (fragment): LacZα fragment of β-galactosidase; lacZ fragment
   5899..6327    +  rep_origin     f1 ori (sequence partly withheld): f1 bacteriophage origin of replication; arrow indicates direction of (+) strand synthesis
   6380..6484    +  promoter       AmpR promoter: bla
   6485..276     +  CDS            AmpR (across the origin): β-lactamase; bla; confers resistance to ampicillin, carbenicillin, and related antibiotics
>Addgene plasmid #198145 | p2643 | addgene full sequence | sequence record 388081 | Addgene NGS Result
CTACTTACTCTAGCTTCCCGGCAACAATTAATAGACTGGATGGAGGCGGATAAAGTTGCAGGACCACTTC
TGCGCTCGGCCCTTCCGGCTGGCTGGTTTATTGCTGATAAATCTGGAGCCGGTGAGCGTGGGTCTCGCGG
TATCATTGCAGCACTGGGGCCAGATGGTAAGCCCTCCCGTATCGTAGTTATCTACACGACGGGGAGTCAG
GCAACTATGGATGAACGAAATAGACAGATCGCTGAGATAGGTGCCTCACTGATTAAGCATTGGTAACTGT
CAGACCAAGTTTACTCATATATACTTTAGATTGATTTAAAACTTCATTTTTAATTTAAAAGGATCTAGGT
GAAGATCCTTTTTGATAATCTCATGACCAAAATCCCTTAACGTGAGTTTTCGTTCCACTGAGCGTCAGAT
CTCTGTTCGGGGGTTCACTGACGCTGCGTGACTACGATGGTCAGGTTGCGGAGGCTATGGCCCTGGTACG
AGCGCTGAACAAAATGACGAAAGCAGGTATGCCTGAAAGCGTGCGTATTGCCTGAAAACACAACCCGCTA
CGGGGGAGACTTACCCGAAATCTGATTTATTCAACAAAGCCACTTTCAGTATGGATTTGGGTGTTACGGG
GGGGGGTTGGTGCTTAAAATCGCGCTGAGGATTTCTGATGGTGTTAAGCGGGCGGTTTTGAGATGTAAAC
TCGCCCGTTTAACATAATGGATCTTGCGCGCACCGCCCGAACACCACTCGCCACAAAAAACCGCCGGAAC
GTCCAAAAGTACGGGTTTTGCTGCCCGCAAACGGGCTGTTCTGGTGTTGCTAGTTTGTTATCAGAATCGC
AGATCCGGCTTCAGCCGGTTTGCCGGCTGAAAGCGCTATTTCTTCCAGAATTGCCATGATTTTTTCCCCA
CGGGAGGCGTCACTGGCTCCCGTGTTGTCGGCAGCTTTGATTCGATAAGCAGCATCGCCTGTTTCAGGCT
GTCTATGTGTGACTGTTGAGCTGTAACAAGTTGTCTCAGGTGTTCAATTTCATGTTCTAGTTGCTTTGTT
TTACTGGTTTCACCTGTTCTATTAGGTGTTACATGCTGTTCATCTGTTACATTGTCGATCTGTTCATGGT
GAACAGCTTTGAATGCACCAAAAACTCGTAAAAGCTCTGATGTATCTATCTTTTTTACACCGTTTTCATC
TGTGCATATGGACAGTTTTCCCTTTGATATGTAACGGTGAACAGTTGTTCTACTTTTGTTTGTTAGTCTT
GATGCTTCACTGATAGATACAAGAGCCATAAGAACCTCAGATCCTTCCGTATTTAGCCAGTATGTTCTCT
AGTGTGGTTCGTTGTTTTTGCGTGAGCCATGAGAACGAACCATTGAGATCATACTTACTTTGCATGTCAC
TCAAAAATTTTGCCTCAAAACTGGTGAGCTGAATTTTTGCAGTTAAAGCATCGTGTAGTGTTTTTCTTAG
TCCGTTATGTAGGTAGGAATCTGATGTAATGGTTGTTGGTATTTTGTCACCATTCATTTTTATCTGGTTG
TTCTCAAGTTCGGTTACGAGATCCATTTGTCTATCTAGTTCAACTTGGAAAATCAACGTATCAGTCGGGC
GGCCTCGCTTATCAACCACCAATTTCATATTGCTGTAAGTGTTTAAATCTTTACTTATTGGTTTCAAAAC
CCATTGGTTAAGCCTTTTAAACTCATGGTAGTTATTTTCAAGCATTAACATGAACTTAAATTCATCAAGG
CTAATCTCTATATTTGCCTTGTGAGTTTTCTTTTGTGTTAGTTCTTTTAATAACCACTCATAAATCCTCA
TAGAGTATTTGTTTTCAAAAGACTTAACATGTTCCAGATTATATTTTATGAATTTTTTTAACTGGAAAAG
ATAAGGCAATATCTCTTCACTAAAAACTAATTCTAATTTTTCGCTTGAGAACTTGGCATAGTTTGTCCAC
TGGAAAATCTCAAAGCCTTTAACCAAAGGATTCCTGATTTCCACAGTTCTCGTCATCAGCTCTCTGGTTG
CTTTAGCTAATACACCATAAGCATTTTCCCTACTGATGTTCATCATCTGAGCGTATTGGTTATAAGTGAA
CGATACCGTCCGTTCTTTCCTTGTAGGGTTTTCAATCGTGGGGTTGAGTAGTGCCACACAGCATAAAATT
AGCTTGGTTTCATGCTCCGTTAAGTCATAGCGACTAATCGCTAGTTCATTTGCTTTGAAAACAACTAATT
CAGACATACATCTCAATTGGTCTAGGTGATTTTAATCACTATACCAATTGAGATGGGCTAGTCAATGATA
ATTACTAGTCCTTTTCCTTTGAGTTGTGGGTATCTGTAAATTCTGCTAGACCTTTGCTGGAAAACTTGTA
AATTCTGCTAGACCCTCTGTAAATTCCGCTAGACCTTTGTGTGTTTTTTTTGTTTATATTCAAGTGGTTA
TAATTTATAGAATAAAGAAAGAATAAAAAAAGATAAAAAGAATAGATCCCAGCCCTGTGTATAACTCACT
ACTTTAGTCAGTTCCGCAGTATTACAAAAGGATGTCGCAAACGCTGTTTGCTCCTCTACAAAACAGACCT
TAAAACCCTAAAGGCTTAAGTAGCACCCTCGCAAGCTCGGGCAAATCGCTGAATATTCCTTTTGTCTCCG
ACCATCAGGCACCTGAGTCGCTGTCTTTTTCGTGACATTCAGTTCGCTGCGCTCACGGCTCTGGCAGTGA
ATGGGGGTAAATGGCACTACAGGCGCCTTTTATGGATTCATGCAAGGAAACTACCCATAATACAAGAAAA
GCCCGTCACGGGCTTCTCAGGGCGTTTTATGGCGGGTCTGCGGAGTGGTGAATCCGTTAGCGAGGTGCCG
CCGGCTTCCATTCAGGTCGAGGTGGCCCGGCTCCATGCACCGCGACGCAACGCGGGGAGGCAGACAAGGT
ATAGGGCGGCGCCTACAATCCATGCCAACCCGTTCCATGTGCTCGCCGAGGCGGCATAAATCGCCGTGAC
GATCAGCGGTCCAATGATCGAAGTTAGGCTGGTAAGAGCCGCGAGCGATCCTTGAAGCTGTCCCTGATGG
TCGTCATCTACCTGCCTGGACAGCATGGCCTGCAACGCGGGCATCCCGATGCCGCCGGAAGCGAGAAGAA
TCATAATGGGGAAGGCCATCCAGCCTCGCGTCGCGAACGCCAGCAAGACGTAGCCCAGCGCGTCGGCCGC
CATGCCGGCGATAATGGCCTGCTTCTCGCCGAAACGTTTGGTGGCGGGACCAGTGACGAAGGCTTGAGCG
AGGGCGTGCAAGATTCCGAATACCGCAAGCGACAGGCCGATCATCGTCGCGCTCCAGCGAAAGCGGTCCT
CGCCGAAAATGACCCAGAGCGCTGCCGGCACCCTGTCCTACGAGTTGCATGATAAAGAAGACAGTCATAA
GTGCGGCGACGATAGTCATGCCCCGCGCCCACCGGAAGGAGCTGACTGGGTTGAAGGCTCTCAAGGGCAT
CGGCATTCGCCATTCAGGCTGCCTCCTACCAAGACGACTTCAAATCCGACCCGTAGAGATCTCACATGTT
CTTTCCTGCGTTATCCCCTGATTCTGTGGATAACCGTATTACCGCCTTTGAGTGAGCTGATACCGCTCGC
CGCAGCCGAACGACCGAGCGCAGCGAGTCAGTGAGCGAGGAAGCGGAAGAGCGCCCAATACGCAAACCGC
CTCTCCCCGCGCGTTGGCCGATTCATTAATGCAGCTGGCACGACAGGTTTCCCGACTGGAAAGCGGGCAG
TGAGCGCAACGCAATTAATGTGAGTTAGCTCACTCATTAGGCACCCCAGGCTTTACACTTTATGCTTCCG
GCTCGTATGTTGTGTGGAATTGTGAGCGGATAACAATTTCACACAGGAAACAGCTATGACCATGATTACG
CCAAGCGCGCAATTAACCCTCACTAAAGGGAACAAAAGCTGGAGCTCCACCGCGGTGGCGGCCGCTCTAG
ATTAAGCGTAGTCTGGGACGTCGTATGGGTATGGTTCTCCCCGAGATGTATGATCAGAACTGTCCATTAA
TGCAGGTGTAGTAGCAGATTGACAGAGCGCTGCCATTTGTTCCGCCAATAACACACTGGGATCGGCATGA
AGTTCATCAACAGAATTTTCCTGATCGTCGCCAGAGGGGCGGGCAAGGCAATAATCCAGTACCGCACCTA
TCGCCGTCAGGCTAACGGAGGTAATTACACTCCCCATGTCCAAAGAGGCCGCAATATTTTCAGCCGCGGG
CAGTGGAAACTGTAGGGGTAAAACCAACATAGAAATAGCGATTCCTGAACGTATTAATAAAGAAAGACAA
TTAGCAAGGGTGTTAGCGCAGTTAAGACTTGCCCCACATTTTAAGGCCAGCGCACTGACCACAAGAGCAA
CGCTATCACTGGCGGTTTGTAATGGCTCCTTTTGCTGACATATCGATTGATAATTATGATACGCACAGCA
AGCATCCCCAATAGCAATCACGAGCGCCGCCCCCGCAAGAATAGCAATGGGTAATCCTGCCCCGCCAGAA
ATTACCGCTGCAGCAACCGATAACCCAAACACGACTGTCGCACCCAGCGCACGAATAGTGTATTGCATAA
AATGTATCGCATAATCCCTCTGCTGCCTTATTTGTTCAGGCGTAAGCAGCACAGGGGCTGCGGGGGTGCC
AGGCGCTGGAATTTCAGGGGGAGGAAACGATACCTCCTTCGCTTGTATATCGGAAGGAGGACTATTACCA
TCGACTATATTACTTGCCGCTGACGGAATATGAATTTTCATATTTCGTTCTGTTATTTAAGCAATAAGAG
TATCAACCATTATTTGCGCATTCTGGCGAATCTCACTCCATGAGGCATCCGCATAACTCATCTTGATTGC
GGTTTGAAAAGCCTCTCTCGCCAACCCGGGTTCCCCCATCATTTTGAGACAGACGCCCGTTTGGTAAACC
GGTTCTGGATGGCTGGCATCCAGCATCAAGGCATGTCCATAGAAATTAATGGCCGTCGTGTATTCTTTAA
GCATCATCCAGGTGCCAGCCAATGCAATATGGGCACGCCAACTCCATGGCTGGGCCATCACCAGCCAACT
AAAATCGATTACGGCGCGCGAATAATCCCCCTCCTGCCATGAGGCGTAACCACTGGCATAAACGGTTTCC
GGATCAACGGATAATAGCTGTTTCAGAATGTCTTCGGGTATTTTATTTTTCTGATCTTCTTTCATCATCA
TACCTATTGAATTCACGATAAGATAATTAACGTGCTAACTAAGAGCCTATCCCATTAGGGCTATTTTACT
TGCCATTTTGAACCTGGGCAGTGCTCGCCAAAACGCGTTAGCGTTTTGAACGCCGCTAGCGGCGGCCCGA
AGGGCGAGCGTAGCGAGTCAAACCTCACGTACTACGTGTACGCTGCGGTTTTTGCGCGCTATCCGTGTCC
AAACTGGCTGCGCCAATTAACGCCTGGTGGGATAGGCTCTAAGATATTTTTACTTTACTCTTGCTCACTC
ACTACAAGTGCGCTGTTATGGTAACGATAATAAATAATGTTGATGATATTTTCGGCCTGCTCGATCGCTT
CAAGCAATAAGGTGTTTTGCTGATATTGCTGCGGATCCTGTAACTTGCCGTTGTTCTCTTCTAAGCTTAT
CGATACCGTCGACCTCGAGGGGGGGCCCGGTACCCAATTCGCCCTATAGTGAGTCGTATTACGCGCGCTC
ACTGGCCGTCGTTTTACAACGTCGTGACTGGGAAAACCCTGGCGTTACCCAACTTAATCGCCTTGCAGCA
CATCCCCCTTTCGCCAGCTGGCGTAATAGCGAAGAGGCCCGCACCGATCGCCCTTCCCAACAGTTGCGCA
GCCTGAATGGCGAATGGG
[124 nt withheld, positions 5899-6022]
C
[91 nt withheld, positions 6024-6114]
A
[49 nt withheld, positions 6116-6164]
CCTTTGACGTTGGAGTCCACGTTCTTT
[37 nt withheld, positions 6192-6228]
ACCCTATCTCGGTCTATTCTTTTGATTTATAAGGGATTTTGCCGATTTCGGCCTATTGGTTAAAAAATGA
GCTGATTTAACAAAAATTTAACGCGAATTTTAACAAAATATTAACGCTTACAATTTAGGTGGCACTTTTC
GGGGAAATGTGCGCGGAACCCCTATTTGTTTATTTTTCTAAATACATTCAAATATGTATCCGCTCATGAG
ACAATAACCCTGATAAATGCTTCAATAATATTGAAAAAGGAAGAGTATGAGTATTCAACATTTCCGTGTC
GCCCTTATTCCCTTTTTTGCGGCATTTTGCCTTCCTGTTTTTGCTCACCCAGAAACGCTGGTGAAAGTAA
AAGATGCTGAAGATCAGTTGGGTGCACGAGTGGGTTACATCGAACTGGATCTCAACAGCGGTAAGATCCT
TGAGAGTTTTCGCCCCGAAGAACGTTTTCCAATGATGAGCACTTTTAAAGTTCTGCTATGTGGCGCGGTA
TTATCCCGTATTGACGCCGGGCAAGAGCAACTCGGTCGCCGCATACACTATTCTCAGAATGACTTGGTTG
AGTACTCACCAGTCACAGAAAAGCATCTTACGGATGGCATGACAGTAAGAGAATTATGCAGTGCTGCCAT
AACCATGAGTGATAACACTGCGGCCAACTTACTTCTGACAACGATCGGAGGACCGAAGGAGCTAACCGCT
TTTTTGCACAACATGGGGGATCATGTAACTCGCCTTGATCGCTGGGAACCGGAGCTGAATGAAGCCATAC
CAAACGACGAGCGTGACACCACGATGCCTGTAGCAATGGCAACAACGTTGCGCAAACTATTAACTGGCGA
A
